Addgene plasmid #183949: p416-GPD-DIPP3B-HA
Purpose: Expresses human HA-tagged DIPP3B from yeast GPD promoter
Depositing lab: Michael Downey. Depositing organization: University of Ottawa. Publication: Ddp1 Cooperates with Ppx1 to Counter a Stress Response Initiated by Nonvacuolar Polyphosphate. McCarthy L, Abramchuk I, Wafy G, Denoncourt A, Lavallee-Adam M, Downey M. mBio. 2022 Aug 30;13(4):e0039022. doi: 10.1128/mbio.00390-22. Epub 2022 Jul 7. PubMed 35862758.
Backbone
  Vector backbone: p416
  Vector type: Yeast Expression
  Selectable markers: URA3
Growth in bacteria
  Bacterial resistance: Ampicillin, 100 μg/mL
  Growth temperature: 37°C
  Growth strain: DH5alpha
  Copy number: High Copy
Gene/Insert
  Gene/Insert name: DIPP3B (alt name: NUDT11)
  Species: H. sapiens (human)
  Mutation: WT
  Entrez Gene: NUDT11 (a.k.a. APS1, ASP1, DIPP3b, FLJ10628, DIPP3beta, hDIPP3beta)
  Promoter: GPD
  Tag / fusion protein: HA (C terminal on insert)
  Cloning method: Gibson Cloning
Terms and licenses: Academic/Nonprofit Terms; Industry Terms: Not Available to Industry
How to cite: p416-GPD-DIPP3B-HA was a gift from Michael Downey (Addgene plasmid # 183949 ; http://n2t.net/addgene:183949 ; RRID:Addgene_183949)
