[The description below was written by a language model from this plasmid's Addgene catalogue record and pLannotate feature annotations shown in this document.]
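Description:
p416-GPD-DIPP3B-HA is a yeast expression shuttle plasmid of about 6.3 kb, built on the p416 backbone for constitutive production of a human enzyme in Saccharomyces cerevisiae. In yeast it is maintained through a CEN6/ARS element, which gives stable, low-copy centromeric inheritance. Selection is by the URA3 auxotrophic marker with its own promoter, and this marker can also be counterselected with 5-FOA. In E. coli the plasmid replicates from a high-copy ColE1/pUC-type origin and is selected with ampicillin through the β-lactamase gene. An f1 origin, T3 and T7 promoters, and lac promoter/operator, lacZα and multiple cloning site fragments remain from the pBluescript-derived scaffold. They play no part in yeast expression.

The payload is the wild-type human NUDT11 coding sequence (DIPP3B, also called DIPP3β), inserted by Gibson cloning between the strong glycolytic GPD (TDH3) promoter and the CYC1 transcription terminator. The open reading frame is followed directly by a C-terminal HA epitope. The automated annotation labels this as a short fragment of a 3xHA element, whose length is consistent with a single HA tag, allowing detection or immunoprecipitation with anti-HA antibodies. NUDT11 is a Nudix-family diphosphoinositol polyphosphate phosphohydrolase that removes a β-phosphate from diphosphoinositol pentakisphosphate and also hydrolyses dinucleoside oligophosphates such as Ap6A and Ap5A. The stated purpose is simply to express HA-tagged human DIPP3B in yeast. The associated study concerns the yeast enzymes Ddp1 and Ppx1 and the stress response triggered by non-vacuolar polyphosphate, which suggests the construct was used to examine the human enzyme's activity in that setting, although the record does not describe specific experiments.
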