Features (pLannotate 1.2.2; 23 found; start..end, strand, type, name):
     69..572     -  misc_feature   CEN/ARS: S. cerevisiae CEN6 centromere fused to an autonomously replicating sequence
    609..713     +  promoter       AmpR promoter: bla
    714..1574    +  CDS            AmpR: β-lactamase; bla; confers resistance to ampicillin, carbenicillin, and related antibiotics
   1745..2333    +  rep_origin     ori: high-copy-number ColE1/pMB1/pBR322/pUC origin of replication
   2516..2608    +  CDS            lacI (fragment): lac repressor; lacI; The lac repressor binds to the lac operator to inhibit transcription in E. coli. This inhibition can be relieved by adding lactose or isopropyl-β-D-thiogalactopyranoside (IPTG).
   2621..2642    +  protein_bind   CAP binding site: CAP binding activates transcription in the presence of cAMP. E. coli catabolite activator protein
   2657..2687    +  promoter       lac promoter: promoter for the E. coli lac operon
   2695..2711    +  protein_bind   lac operator: The lac repressor binds to the lac operator to inhibit transcription in E. coli. This inhibition can be relieved by adding lactose or isopropyl-β-D-thiogalactopyranoside (IPTG). lac repressor encoded by lacI
   2756..2774    +  promoter       T3 promoter: promoter for bacteriophage T3 RNA polymerase
   2799..3442    +  promoter       GAP promoter: S. cerevisiae TDH3; promoter for glyceraldehyde-3-phosphate dehydrogenase
   3448..3465    +  misc_feature   MCS (fragment): pBluescript multiple cloning site
   3466..3957    +  CDS            NUDT11: NUD11_HUMAN - Also known as APS1, DIPP3B. Experimental evidence at protein level: Swiss-Prot protein existence level 1. Cleaves a beta-phosphate from the diphosphate groups in PP- InsP5 (diphosphoinositol pentakisphosphate), suggesting that it may play a role in signal transduction. Also able to catalyze the hydrolysis of dinucleoside oligophosphates, with Ap6A and Ap5A being the preferred substrates. The major reaction products are ADP and p4a from Ap6A and ADP and ATP from Ap5A. Also able to hydrolyze 5- phosphoribose 1-diphosphate. From Homo sapiens (Human).
   3958..3986    +  CDS            3xHA (fragment): three tandem HA epitope tags
   3988..4026    +  misc_feature   MCS (fragment): pBluescript multiple cloning site
   4027..4274    +  terminator     CYC1 terminator: S. cerevisiae CYC1; transcription terminator for CYC1
   4293..4311    -  promoter       T7 promoter: promoter for bacteriophage T7 RNA polymerase
   4319..4474    +  CDS            lacZα (fragment): LacZα fragment of β-galactosidase; lacZ fragment
   4478..4906    +  rep_origin     f1 ori (sequence partly withheld): f1 bacteriophage origin of replication; arrow indicates direction of (+) strand synthesis
   4934..4985    -  misc_feature   bom (fragment): basis of mobility region from pBR322
   5064..5867    -  CDS            URA3: orotidine-5'-phosphate decarboxylase, required for uracil biosynthesis; S. cerevisiae URA3; yeast auxotrophic marker, counterselectable with 5-fluoroorotic acid (5-FOA)
   5868..6083    -  promoter       URA3 promoter: S. cerevisiae URA3
   6091..6140    -  misc_feature   bom (fragment): basis of mobility region from pBR322
   6242..1       -  CDS            rop (fragment) (across the origin): Rop protein, which maintains plasmids at low copy number; rop
>Addgene plasmid #183949 | p416-GPD-DIPP3B-HA | addgene full sequence | sequence record 363370 | Addgene NGS Result
GACGAAAGGGCCTCGTGATACGCCTATTTTTATAGGTTAATGTCATGATAATAATGGTTTCTTAGACGGA
TCGCTTGCCTGTAACTTACACGCGCCTCGTATCTTTTAATGATGGAATAATTTGGGAATTTACTCTGTGT
TTATTTATTTTTATGTTTTGTATTTGGATTTTAGAAAGTAAATAAAGAAGGTAGAAGAGTTACGGAATGA
AGAAAAAAAAATAAACAAAGGTTTAAAAAATTTCAACAAAAAGCGTACTTTACATATATATTTATTAGAC
AAGAAAAGCAGATTAAATAGATATACATTCGATTAACGATAAGTAAAATGTAAAATCACAGGATTTTCGT
GTGTGGTCTTCTACACAGACAAGATGAAACAATTCGGCATTAATACCTGAGAGCAGGAAGAGCAAGATAA
AAGGTAGTATTTGTTGGCGATCCCCCTAGAGTCTTTTACATCTTCGGAAAACAAAAACTATTTTTTCTTT
AATTTCTTTTTTTACTTTCTATTTTTAATTTATATATTTATATTAAAAAATTTAAATTATAATTATTTTT
ATAGCACGTGATGAAAAGGACCCAGGTGGCACTTTTCGGGGAAATGTGCGCGGAACCCCTATTTGTTTAT
TTTTCTAAATACATTCAAATATGTATCCGCTCATGAGACAATAACCCTGATAAATGCTTCAATAATATTG
AAAAAGGAAGAGTATGAGTATTCAACATTTCCGTGTCGCCCTTATTCCCTTTTTTGCGGCATTTTGCCTT
CCTGTTTTTGCTCACCCAGAAACGCTGGTGAAAGTAAAAGATGCTGAAGATCAGTTGGGTGCACGAGTGG
GTTACATCGAACTGGATCTCAACAGCGGTAAGATCCTTGAGAGTTTTCGCCCCGAAGAACGTTTTCCAAT
GATGAGCACTTTTAAAGTTCTGCTATGTGGCGCGGTATTATCCCGTATTGACGCCGGGCAAGAGCAACTC
GGTCGCCGCATACACTATTCTCAGAATGACTTGGTTGAGTACTCACCAGTCACAGAAAAGCATCTTACGG
ATGGCATGACAGTAAGAGAATTATGCAGTGCTGCCATAACCATGAGTGATAACACTGCGGCCAACTTACT
TCTGACAACGATCGGAGGACCGAAGGAGCTAACCGCTTTTTTGCACAACATGGGGGATCATGTAACTCGC
CTTGATCGTTGGGAACCGGAGCTGAATGAAGCCATACCAAACGACGAGCGTGACACCACGATGCCTGTAG
CAATGGCAACAACGTTGCGCAAACTATTAACTGGCGAACTACTTACTCTAGCTTCCCGGCAACAATTAAT
AGACTGGATGGAGGCGGATAAAGTTGCAGGACCACTTCTGCGCTCGGCCCTTCCGGCTGGCTGGTTTATT
GCTGATAAATCTGGAGCCGGTGAGCGTGGGTCTCGCGGTATCATTGCAGCACTGGGGCCAGATGGTAAGC
CCTCCCGTATCGTAGTTATCTACACGACGGGGAGTCAGGCAACTATGGATGAACGAAATAGACAGATCGC
TGAGATAGGTGCCTCACTGATTAAGCATTGGTAACTGTCAGACCAAGTTTACTCATATATACTTTAGATT
GATTTAAAACTTCATTTTTAATTTAAAAGGATCTAGGTGAAGATCCTTTTTGATAATCTCATGACCAAAA
TCCCTTAACGTGAGTTTTCGTTCCACTGAGCGTCAGACCCCGTAGAAAAGATCAAAGGATCTTCTTGAGA
TCCTTTTTTTCTGCGCGTAATCTGCTGCTTGCAAACAAAAAAACCACCGCTACCAGCGGTGGTTTGTTTG
CCGGATCAAGAGCTACCAACTCTTTTTCCGAAGGTAACTGGCTTCAGCAGAGCGCAGATACCAAATACTG
TTCTTCTAGTGTAGCCGTAGTTAGGCCACCACTTCAAGAACTCTGTAGCACCGCCTACATACCTCGCTCT
GCTAATCCTGTTACCAGTGGCTGCTGCCAGTGGCGATAAGTCGTGTCTTACCGGGTTGGACTCAAGACGA
TAGTTACCGGATAAGGCGCAGCGGTCGGGCTGAACGGGGGGTTCGTGCACACAGCCCAGCTTGGAGCGAA
CGACCTACACCGAACTGAGATACCTACAGCGTGAGCTATGAGAAAGCGCCACGCTTCCCGAAGGGAGAAA
GGCGGACAGGTATCCGGTAAGCGGCAGGGTCGGAACAGGAGAGCGCACGAGGGAGCTTCCAGGGGGAAAC
GCCTGGTATCTTTATAGTCCTGTCGGGTTTCGCCACCTCTGACTTGAGCGTCGATTTTTGTGATGCTCGT
CAGGGGGGCGGAGCCTATGGAAAAACGCCAGCAACGCGGCCTTTTTACGGTTCCTGGCCTTTTGCTGGCC
TTTTGCTCACATGTTCTTTCCTGCGTTATCCCCTGATTCTGTGGATAACCGTATTACCGCCTTTGAGTGA
GCTGATACCGCTCGCCGCAGCCGAACGACCGAGCGCAGCGAGTCAGTGAGCGAGGAAGCGGAAGAGCGCC
CAATACGCAAACCGCCTCTCCCCGCGCGTTGGCCGATTCATTAATGCAGCTGGCACGACAGGTTTCCCGA
CTGGAAAGCGGGCAGTGAGCGCAACGCAATTAATGTGAGTTAGCTCACTCATTAGGCACCCCAGGCTTTA
CACTTTATGCTTCCGGCTCGTATGTTGTGTGGAATTGTGAGCGGATAACAATTTCACACAGGAAACAGCT
ATGACCATGATTACGCCAAGCGCGCAATTAACCCTCACTAAAGGGAACAAAAGCTGGAGCTCAGTTTATC
ATTATCAATACTCGCCATTTCAAAGAATACGTAAATAATTAATAGTAGTGATTTTCCTAACTTTATTTAG
TCAAAAAATTAGCCTTTTAATTCTGCTGTAACCCGTACATGCCCAAAATAGGGGGCGGGTTACACAGAAT
ATATAACATCGTAGGTGTCTGGGTGAACAGTTTATTCCTGGCATCCACTAAATATAATGGAGCCCGCTTT
TTAAGCTGGCATCCAGAAAAAAAAAGAATCCCAGCACCAAAATATTGTTTTCTTCACCAACCATCAGTTC
ATAGGTCCATTCTCTTAGCGCAACTACAGAGAACAGGGGCACAAACAGGCAAAAAACGGGCACAACCTCA
ATGGAGTGATGCAACCTGCCTGGAGTAAATGATGACACAAGGCAATTGACCCACGCATGTATCTATCTCA
TTTTCTTACACCTTCTATTACCTTCTGCTCTCTCTGATTTGGAAAAAGCTGAAAAAAAAGGTTGAAACCA
GTTCCCTGAAATTATTCCCCTACTTGACTAATAAGTATATAAAGACGGTAGGTATTGATTGTAATTCTGT
AAATCTATTTCTTAAACTTCTTAAATTCTACTTTTATAGTTAGTCTTTTTTTTAGTTTTAAAACACCAGA
ACTTAGTTTCGACGGATTCTAGAACTAGTGGATCCATGAAGTGCAAACCCAACCAGACGCGGACCTACGA
CCCCGAGGGGTTCAAGAAGCGGGCGGCGTGCCTGTGCTTCCGGAGCGAACGCGAGGACGAGGTCCTGTTA
GTGAGTAGCAGCCGGTACCCGGACCGCTGGATCGTGCCGGGCGGGGGCATGGAGCCCGAGGAGGAGCCGG
GCGGTGCGGCGGTCCGAGAGGTGTACGAAGAAGCGGGAGTCAAGGGGAAGTTAGGCCGGCTCCTGGGCGT
CTTCGAACAGAACCAGGATCGCAAGCACAGAACGTACGTGTATGTACTGACTGTCACGGAGCTGCTGGAG
GATTGGGAAGATTCGGTTAGCATTGGGAGGAAGCGAGAGTGGTTCAAAGTCGAAGATGCCATCAAGGTTC
TCCAGTGCCACAAGCCCGTGCACGCCGAATATCTGGAGAAACTAAAGCTGGGCGGTTCCCCAACCAATGG
AAACTCCATGGCCCCATCCTCGCCAGATAGCGATCCCTACCCATACGATGTTCCAGATTACGCTTAAGAA
TTCGATATCAAGCTTATCGATACCGTCGACCTCGAGTCATGTAATTAGTTATGTCACGCTTACATTCACG
CCCTCCCCCCACATCCGCTCTAACCGAAAAGGAAGGAGTTAGACAACCTGAAGTCTAGGTCCCTATTTAT
TTTTTTATAGTTATGTTAGTATTAAGAACGTTATTTATATTTCAAATTTTTCTTTTTTTTCTGTACAGAC
GCGTGTACGCATGTAACATTATACTGAAAACCTTGCTTGAGAAGGTTTTGGGACGCTCGAAGGCTTTAAT
TTGCGGCCGGTACCCAATTCGCCCTATAGTGAGTCGTATTACGCGCGCTCACTGGCCGTCGTTTTACAAC
GTCGTGACTGGGAAAACCCTGGCGTTACCCAACTTAATCGCCTTGCAGCACATCCCCCTTTCGCCAGCTG
GCGTAATAGCGAAGAGGCCCGCACCGATCGCCCTTCCCAACAGTTGCGCAGCCTGAATGGCGAATGG
[124 nt withheld, positions 4478-4601]
C
[91 nt withheld, positions 4603-4693]
A
[49 nt withheld, positions 4695-4743]
CCTTTGACGTTGGAGTCCACGTTCTTT
[37 nt withheld, positions 4771-4807]
ACCCTATCTCGGTCTATTCTTTTGATTTATAAGGGATTTTGCCGATTTCGGCCTATTGGTTAAAAAATGA
GCTGATTTAACAAAAATTTAACGCGAATTTTAACAAAATATTAACGCTTACAATTTCCTGATGCGGTATT
TTCTCCTTACGCATCTGTGCGGTATTTCACACCGCATAGGGTAATAACTGATATAATTAAATTGAAGCTC
TAATTTGTGAGTTTAGTATACATGCATTTACTTATAATACAGTTTTTTAGTTTTGCTGGCCGCATCTTCT
CAAATATGCTTCCCAGCCTGCTTTTCTGTAACGTTCACCCTCTACCTTAGCATCCCTTCCCTTTGCAAAT
AGTCCTCTTCCAACAATAATAATGTCAGATCCTGTAGAGACCACATCATCCACGGTTCTATACTGTTGAC
CCAATGCGTCTCCCTTGTCATCTAAACCCACACCGGGTGTCATAATCAACCAATCGTAACCTTCATCTCT
TCCACCCATGTCTCTTTGAGCAATAAAGCCGATAACAAAATCTTTGTCGCTCTTCGCAATGTCAACAGTA
CCCTTAGTATATTCTCCAGTAGATAGGGAGCCCTTGCATGACAATTCTGCTAACATCAAAAGGCCTCTAG
GTTCCTTTGTTACTTCTTCTGCCGCCTGCTTCAAACCGCTAACAATACCTGGGCCCACCACACCGTGTGC
ATTCGTAATGTCTGCCCATTCTGCTATTCTGTATACACCCGCAGAGTACTGCAATTTGACTGTATTACCA
ATGTCAGCAAATTTTCTGTCTTCGAAGAGTAAAAAATTGTACTTGGCGGATAATGCCTTTAGCGGCTTAA
CTGTGCCCTCCATGGAAAAATCAGTCAAGATATCCACATGTGTTTTTAGTAAACAAATTTTGGGACCTAA
TGCTTCAACTAACTCCAGTAATTCCTTGGTGGTACGAACATCCAATGAAGCACACAAGTTTGTTTGCTTT
TCGTGCATGATATTAAATAGCTTGGCAGCAACAGGACTAGGATGAGTAGCAGCACGTTCCTTATATGTAG
CTTTCGACATGATTTATCTTCGTTTCCTGCAGGTTTTTGTTCTGTGCAGTTGGGTTAAGAATACTGGGCA
ATTTCATGTTTCTTCAACACTACATATGCGTATATATACCAATCTAAGTCTGTGCTCCTTCCTTCGTTCT
TCCTTCTGTTCGGAGATTACCGAATCAAAAAAATTTCAAGGAAACCGAAATCAAAAAAAAGAATAAAAAA
AAAATGATGAATTGAAAAGGTGGTATGGTGCACTCTCAGTACAATCTGCTCTGATGCCGCATAGTTAAGC
CAGCCCCGACACCCGCCAACACCCGCTGACGCGCCCTGACGGGCTTGTCTGCTCCCGGCATCCGCTTACA
GACAAGCTGTGACCGTCTCCGGGAGCTGCATGTGTCAGAGGTTTTCACCGTCATCACCGAAACGCGCGA
